Addgene plasmid #118598: MmSphk2
Purpose: Expresses sphingosine kinase 2, which catalyzes the phosphorylation of sphingosine to form sphingosine 1-phosphate in mice
Depositing lab: Kevin Lynch. Depositing organization: University of Virginia. Publication: Saccharomyces cerevisiae as a platform for assessing sphingolipid lipid kinase inhibitors. Kharel Y, Agah S, Huang T, Mendelson AJ, Eletu OT, Barkey-Bircann P, Gesualdi J, Smith JS, Santos WL, Lynch KR. PLoS One. 2018 Apr 19;13(4):e0192179. doi: 10.1371/journal.pone.0192179. eCollection 2018. PONE-D-17-37135 PubMed 29672528.
Backbone
  Vector backbone: pYES2
  Total vector size (bp): 7670
  Vector type: Yeast Expression
  Selectable markers: URA3
Growth in bacteria
  Bacterial resistance: Ampicillin, 100 μg/mL
  Growth temperature: 30°C
  Growth strain: DH5alpha
  Copy number: High Copy
Gene/Insert
  Gene/Insert name: Mus musculus Sphingosine Kinase 2 (alt name: MmSphk2)
  Species: M. musculus (mouse)
  Insert size (bp): 3481
  GenBank ID: NM_001172561
  Entrez Gene: Sphk2 (a.k.a. Sk2, Spk2)
  Promoter: GAL1, 10
  Tag / fusion protein: FLAG (N terminal on insert)
  Cloning method: Restriction Enzyme; 5′ cloning site BamHI (unknown if destroyed); 3′ cloning site XhoI (unknown if destroyed)
  Sequencing primers: 5′ TAATACGACTCACTATAGG
Terms and licenses: Academic/Nonprofit Terms; Industry Terms: Not Available to Industry
How to cite: MmSphk2 was a gift from Kevin Lynch (Addgene plasmid # 118598 ; http://n2t.net/addgene:118598 ; RRID:Addgene_118598)
