[The description below was written by a language model from this plasmid's Addgene catalogue record and pLannotate feature annotations shown in this document.]
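Description:
MmSphk2 is a yeast expression plasmid built on the pYES2 backbone, an E. coli–S. cerevisiae shuttle vector of about 7.7 kb. In bacteria it is maintained by a high-copy ColE1/pUC-type origin and selected with ampicillin through the β-lactamase gene. In yeast it replicates episomally from the 2μ origin and is selected by uracil prototrophy through the URA3 marker with its own promoter, which can also be counterselected with 5-FOA. An f1 phage origin is also present, and the short lacI, tet promoter and RAF1 fragments in the annotation appear to be backbone remnants rather than functional parts.

The payload is the mouse sphingosine kinase 2 (Sphk2) coding sequence, cloned between BamHI and XhoI and carrying an N-terminal FLAG epitope. The annotation detects only a short FLAG-like fragment just upstream of the open reading frame, consistent with a single tag. Expression is driven by the galactose-inducible, Gal4-regulated GAL1 promoter and terminated by the CYC1 terminator. A T7 promoter sits between the GAL1 promoter and the insert, where it serves as a sequencing primer site and could support in vitro transcription. The catalogue lists an insert size of about 3.5 kb, whereas the annotated Sphk2 coding region spans roughly 1.85 kb, and the record does not explain the difference.

The encoded enzyme phosphorylates sphingosine to sphingosine 1-phosphate. According to the associated publication title, the construct belongs to a system that uses S. cerevisiae as a platform for assessing inhibitors of sphingolipid kinases, with inducible expression of the mouse enzyme in yeast.
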