Features (pLannotate 1.2.2; 15 found; start..end, strand, type, name):
     22..463     +  promoter       GAL1 promoter: S. cerevisiae GAL1; inducible promoter, regulated by Gal4
    495..513     +  promoter       T7 promoter: promoter for bacteriophage T7 RNA polymerase
    530..546     +  CDS            5xFLAG (fragment): five tandem FLAG® epitope tags
    563..2413    +  CDS            Sphk2: SPHK2_MOUSE - Experimental evidence at protein level: Swiss-Prot protein existence level 1. Catalyzes the phosphorylation of sphingosine to form sphingosine-1-phosphate (SPP), a lipid mediator with both intra- and extracellular functions. Also acts on D-erythro-dihydrosphingosine, D- erythro-sphingosine and L-threo-dihydrosphingosine. Binds phosphoinositides (PubMed:16118219, PubMed:10751414). In contrast to prosurvival SPHK1, has a positive effect on intracellular ceramide levels, inhibits cells growth and enhances apoptosis (PubMed:16118219). In mitochondria, is important for cytochrome-c ox
   2443..2690    +  terminator     CYC1 terminator: S. cerevisiae CYC1; transcription terminator for CYC1
   2702..2755    -  CDS            lacI (fragment): lac repressor; lacI; The lac repressor binds to the lac operator to inhibit transcription in E. coli. This inhibition can be relieved by adding lactose or isopropyl-β-D-thiogalactopyranoside (IPTG).
   2938..3526    -  rep_origin     ori: high-copy-number ColE1/pMB1/pBR322/pUC origin of replication
   3697..4557    -  CDS            AmpR: β-lactamase; bla; confers resistance to ampicillin, carbenicillin, and related antibiotics
   4558..4574    -  promoter       AmpR promoter (fragment): bla
   4653..5456    -  CDS            URA3: orotidine-5'-phosphate decarboxylase, required for uracil biosynthesis; S. cerevisiae URA3; yeast auxotrophic marker, counterselectable with 5-fluoroorotic acid (5-FOA)
   5457..5672    -  promoter       URA3 promoter: S. cerevisiae URA3
   5678..5701    -  promoter       tet promoter (fragment): E. coli promoter for tetracycline efflux protein gene
   5739..6119    +  CDS            RAF1 (fragment): RAF_YEAST - Experimental evidence at transcript level: Swiss-Prot protein existence level 2. Antagonizes transcriptional repression of recombinase FLP by REP1-REP2. May play a role in plasmid partitioning. From Saccharomyces cerevisiae (strain ATCC 204508 / S288c) (Baker's yeast).
   6273..7150    -  rep_origin     2μ ori: yeast 2μ plasmid origin of replication
   7246..7674    -  rep_origin     f1 ori (sequence partly withheld): f1 bacteriophage origin of replication; arrow indicates direction of (+) strand synthesis
>Addgene plasmid #118598 | MmSphk2 | addgene full sequence | sequence record 236037 | Addgene NGS Result
GGGGATCGATCCACTAGTCCACGGATTAGAAGCCGCCGAGCGGGTGACAGCCCTCCGAAGGAAGACTCTC
CTCCGTGCGTCCTCGTCTTCACCGGTCGCGTTCCTGAAACGCAGATGTGCCTCGCGCCGCACTGCTCCGA
ACAATAAAGATTCTACAATACTAGCTTTTATGGTTATGAAGAGGAAAAATTGGCAGTAACCTGGCCCCAC
AAACCTTCAAATGAACGAATCAAATTAACAACCATAGGATGATAATGCGATTAGTTTTTTAGCCTTATTT
CTGGGGTAATTAATCAGCGAAGCGATGATTTTTGATCTATTAACAGATATATAAATGCAAAAACTGCATA
ACCACTTTAACTAATACTTTCAACATTTTCGGTTTGTATTACTTCTTATTCAAATGTAATAAAAGTATCA
ACAAAAAATTGTTAATATACCTCTATACTTTAACGTCAAGGAGAAAAAACCCCGGATCGGACTACTAGCA
GCTGTAATACGACTCACTATAGGGAATATTAAGCTTACCATGGACTACAAGGACGATGACGATAAGGGAT
CTATGGCCCCACCACCACTACTGCCAGTGGCTGCCAGCACTCCAATCCTGCACGGCGAGTTTGGTTCCTA
CCCGGCCAACGGCCCACGGTTTGCCCTCACCCTCACAACACAAGCCCTACACATACAGCGACTACGCCCA
AAGCCAGAAGCCCGGCCCCGAGATGGTCTAGTCTCTCTGGATGAGGTCTCGGGCTGTGGCACCCTGCAGA
GCCGTAGCCCCGAGGACACTGCAGCCTACTTCTGCATCTACACCTACCCACGTGGCCGTCGAGGGGGCCG
GCGCAGAGCTACGCGGACCTTCCGGGCGGATGGGGCCACCACTTATGAGGAGAATCGTGCAGAGGCCCAG
CGCTGGGCCACTGCCCTCACGTGTCTCCTCCGAGGAGTGCCTCTGTCAGGGGACCAGGAAATCACCCCTG
AATTGCTGCCCCGGAAGCCCAGGCTGCTCATATTGGTCAATCCCTTTGGGGGGCGGGGCCTGGCCTGGCA
GCGCTGTATGGACCACGTGGTGCCAATGATCTCTGAAGCTGGGCTGTCCTTCAACCTCATACAGACAGAA
CGACAGAACCATGCCCGTGAGCTGGTGCAGGGGTTAAGCCTGAGTGAGTGGGAAGGCATTGTCACTGTGT
CTGGAGACGGGCTGCTTTACGAGGTGCTGAATGGGCTCCTTGATCGGCCAGACTGGGAGGATGCCGTGCG
GATGCCCATTGGTGTCCTCCCCTGTGGATCGGGCAATGCGCTAGCTGGGGCGGTGAACCATCATGGCGGG
TTTGAGCAGGTTGTCGGTGTTGACCTGTTGCTCAACTGCTCGCTTCTTCTCTGCCGTGGTGGCAGCCATC
CTCTGGACCTGCTCTCTGTGACGCTAGCCTCGGGATCCCGCTGTTTTTCCTTCCTGTCAGTGGCCTGGGG
ATTCTTGTCAGATGTGGACATTCACAGTGAGCGCTTCAGGGCCCTGGGCAGCGCTCGATTCACACTGGGT
GCAGTGCTAGGCCTGGCCTCGTTGCATACCTACCGTGGACGCCTCTCCTACCTCCCCGCTACCACAGAAC
CAGCCTTGCCCATCCCAGGCCACAGTCTGCCTCGAGCCAAGTCAGAACTAGTCTTGGCTCCAGCCCCAGC
CCCCGCCGCCACCCACTCGCCTCTACATCGATCTGTGTCTGACCTGCCTCTGCCCCTTCCCCAGCCTGCC
TTGGTCTCCCCTGGCTCCCCTGAGCCCCTGCCGGACCTGTCCCTCAATGGTGGTGGTCCAGAGCTGACTG
GAGACTGGGGAGGAGCTGGGGATGCACCTCTGTCCCCAGACCCACTGCTGCCTTCATCCCCCAACGCTCT
CAAAACAGCTCAGCTTTCACCCATCGCTGAAGGGCCCCCAGAAATGCCAGCATCTTCGGGGTTCCTGCCT
CCCACCCACAGTGCCCCAGAAGCCTCTACCTGGGGCCCAGTGGACCACCTCCTCCCTCCCCTGGGCTCTC
CACTGCCCCAAGACTGGGTGACAATAGAGGGGGAGTTTGTACTCATGTTGGGCATCTTGCCGAGCCACCT
CTGCGCAGACCTGATGGCAGCCCCACATGCACGCTTTGATGATGGCGTTGTGCACCTGTGTTGGGTGCGG
AGCGGCATCTCACGGGCTGCACTTCTACGCATTTTGCTGGCCATGGAGCATGGAAACCACTTCAGCCTGG
GCTGCCCCCATCTGGGCTATGCTGCAGCACGTGCCTTCCGCCTTGAACCACTCACGCCTCGTGGCCTGCT
CACTGTAGATGGGGAGTTAGTGGAGTATGGGCCAATACAGGCGCAGGTGCACCCAGGTCTCGCCACGCTG
CTCACTGGGCCTGCAGGTCAAAAGCCACAAGCCTGAGTCGAGCATGCATCTAGAGGGCCGCATCATGTAA
TTAGTTATGTCACGCTTACATTCACGCCCTCCCCCCACATCCGCTCTAACCGAAAAGGAAGGAGTTAGAC
AACCTGAAGTCTAGGTCCCTATTTATTTTTTTATAGTTATGTTAGTATTAAGAACGTTATTTATATTTCA
AATTTTTCTTTTTTTTCTGTACAGACGCGTGTACGCATGTAACATTATACTGAAAACCTTGCTTGAGAAG
GTTTTGGGACGCTCGAAGGCTTTAATTTGCAAGCTGCGGCCCTGCATTAATGAATCGGCCAACGCGCGGG
GAGAGGCGGTTTGCGTATTGGGCGCTCTTCCGCTTCCTCGCTCACTGACTCGCTGCGCTCGGTCGTTCGG
CTGCGGCGAGCGGTATCAGCTCACTCAAAGGCGGTAATACGGTTATCCACAGAATCAGGGGATAACGCAG
GAAAGAACATGTGAGCAAAAGGCCAGCAAAAGGCCAGGAACCGTAAAAAGGCCGCGTTGCTGGCGTTTTT
CCATAGGCTCCGCCCCCCTGACGAGCATCACAAAAATCGACGCTCAAGTCAGAGGTGGCGAAACCCGACA
GGACTATAAAGATACCAGGCGTTTCCCCCTGGAAGCTCCCTCGTGCGCTCTCCTGTTCCGACCCTGCCGC
TTACCGGATACCTGTCCGCCTTTCTCCCTTCGGGAAGCGTGGCGCTTTCTCATAGCTCACGCTGTAGGTA
TCTCAGTTCGGTGTAGGTCGTTCGCTCCAAGCTGGGCTGTGTGCACGAACCCCCCGTTCAGCCCGACCGC
TGCGCCTTATCCGGTAACTATCGTCTTGAGTCCAACCCGGTAAGACACGACTTATCGCCACTGGCAGCAG
CCACTGGTAACAGGATTAGCAGAGCGAGGTATGTAGGCGGTGCTACAGAGTTCTTGAAGTGGTGGCCTAA
CTACGGCTACACTAGAAGAACAGTATTTGGTATCTGCGCTCTGCTGAAGCCAGTTACCTTCGGAAAAAGA
GTTGGTAGCTCTTGATCCGGCAAACAAACCACCGCTGGTAGCGGTGGTTTTTTTGTTTGCAAGCAGCAGA
TTACGCGCAGAAAAAAAGGATCTCAAGAAGATCCTTTGATCTTTTCTACGGGGTCTGACGCTCAGTGGAA
CGAAAACTCACGTTAAGGGATTTTGGTCATGAGATTATCAAAAAGGATCTTCACCTAGATCCTTTTAAAT
TAAAAATGAAGTTTTAAATCAATCTAAAGTATATATGAGTAAACTTGGTCTGACAGTTACCAATGCTTAA
TCAGTGAGGCACCTATCTCAGCGATCTGTCTATTTCGTTCATCCATAGTTGCCTGACTCCCCGTCGTGTA
GATAACTACGATACGGGAGGGCTTACCATCTGGCCCCAGTGCTGCAATGATACCGCGAGACCCACGCTCA
CCGGCTCCAGATTTATCAGCAATAAACCAGCCAGCCGGAAGGGCCGAGCGCAGAAGTGGTCCTGCAACTT
TATCCGCCTCCATCCAGTCTATTAATTGTTGCCGGGAAGCTAGAGTAAGTAGTTCGCCAGTTAATAGTTT
GCGCAACGTTGTTGCCATTGCTACAGGCATCGTGGTGTCACGCTCGTCGTTTGGTATGGCTTCATTCAGC
TCCGGTTCCCAACGATCAAGGCGAGTTACATGATCCCCCATGTTGTGCAAAAAAGCGGTTAGCTCCTTCG
GTCCTCCGATCGTTGTCAGAAGTAAGTTGGCCGCAGTGTTATCACTCATGGTTATGGCAGCACTGCATAA
TTCTCTTACTGTCATGCCATCCGTAAGATGCTTTTCTGTGACTGGTGAGTACTCAACCAAGTCATTCTGA
GAATAGTGTATGCGGCGACCGAGTTGCTCTTGCCCGGCGTCAATACGGGATAATACCGCGCCACATAGCA
GAACTTTAAAAGTGCTCATCATTGGAAAACGTTCTTCGGGGCGAAAACTCTCAAGGATCTTACCGCTGTT
GAGATCCAGTTCGATGTAACCCACTCGTGCACCCAACTGATCTTCAGCATCTTTTACTTTCACCAGCGTT
TCTGGGTGAGCAAAAACAGGAAGGCAAAATGCCGCAAAAAAGGGAATAAGGGCGACACGGAAATGTTGAA
TACTCATACTCTTCCTTTTTCAATGGGTAATAACTGATATAATTAAATTGAAGCTCTAATTTGTGAGTTT
AGTATACATGCATTTACTTATAATACAGTTTTTTAGTTTTGCTGGCCGCATCTTCTCAAATATGCTTCCC
AGCCTGCTTTTCTGTAACGTTCACCCTCTACCTTAGCATCCCTTCCCTTTGCAAATAGTCCTCTTCCAAC
AATAATAATGTCAGATCCTGTAGAGACCACATCATCCACGGTTCTATACTGTTGACCCAATGCGTCTCCC
TTGTCATCTAAACCCACACCGGGTGTCATAATCAACCAATCGTAACCTTCATCTCTTCCACCCATGTCTC
TTTGAGCAATAAAGCCGATAACAAAATCTTTGTCGCTCTTCGCAATGTCAACAGTACCCTTAGTATATTC
TCCAGTAGATAGGGAGCCCTTGCATGACAATTCTGCTAACATCAAAAGGCCTCTAGGTTCCTTTGTTACT
TCTTCTGCCGCCTGCTTCAAACCGCTAACAATACCTGGGCCCACCACACCGTGTGCATTCGTAATGTCTG
CCCATTCTGCTATTCTGTATACACCCGCAGAGTACTGCAATTTGACTGTATTACCAATGTCAGCAAATTT
TCTGTCTTCGAAGAGTAAAAAATTGTACTTGGCGGATAATGCCTTTAGCGGCTTAACTGTGCCCTCCATG
GAAAAATCAGTCAAGATATCCACATGTGTTTTTAGTAAACAAATTTTGGGACCTAATGCTTCAACTAACT
CCAGTAATTCCTTGGTGGTACGAACATCCAATGAAGCACACAAGTTTGTTTGCTTTTCGTGCATGATATT
AAATAGCTTGGCAGCAACAGGACTAGGATGAGTAGCAGCACGTTCCTTATATGTAGCTTTCGACATGATT
TATCTTCGTTTCCTGCAGGTTTTTGTTCTGTGCAGTTGGGTTAAGAATACTGGGCAATTTCATGTTTCTT
CAACACTACATATGCGTATATATACCAATCTAAGTCTGTGCTCCTTCCTTCGTTCTTCCTTCTGTTCGGA
GATTACCGAATCAAAAAAATTTCAAGGAAACCGAAATCAAAAAAAAGAATAAAAAAAAAATGATGAATTG
AAAAGCTAGCTTATCGATGATAAGCTGTCAAACATGAGAATTAATTCCACGGACTATAGACTATACCTAG
TATACTCCGTCTACTGTACGATACACTTCCGCTCAGGTCCTTGTCCTTTAACGAGGCCTTACCACTCTTT
TGTTACTCTATTGATCCAGCTCAGCAAAGGCAGTGTGATCTAAGATTCTATCTTCGCGATGTAGTAAAAC
TAGCTAGACCGAGAAAGAGACTAGAAATGCAAAAGGCACTTCTACAATGGCTGCCATCATTATTATCCGA
TGTGACGCTGCAGCTTCTCAATGATATTCGAATACGCTTTGAGGAGATACAGCCTAATATCCGACAAACT
GTTTTACAGATTTACGATCGTACTTGTTACCCATCATTGAATTTTGAACATCCGAACCTGGGAGTTTTCC
CTGAAACAGATAGTATATTTGAACCTGTATAATAATATATAGTCTAGCGCTTTACGGAAGACAATGTATG
TATTTCGGTTCCTGGAGAAACTATTGCATCTATTGCATAGGTAATCTTGCACGTCGCATCCCCGGTTCAT
TTTCTGCGTTTCCATCTTGCACTTCAATAGCATATCTTTGTTAACGAAGCATCTGTGCTTCATTTTGTAG
AACAAAAATGCAACGCGAGAGCGCTAATTTTTCAAACAAAGAATCTGAGCTGCATTTTTACAGAACAGAA
ATGCAACGCGAAAGCGCTATTTTACCAACGAAGAATCTGTGCTTCATTTTTGTAAAACAAAAATGCAACG
CGAGAGCGCTAATTTTTCAAACAAAGAATCTGAGCTGCATTTTTACAGAACAGAAATGCAACGCGAGAGC
GCTATTTTACCAACAAAGAATCTATACTTCTTTTTTGTTCTACAAAAATGCATCCCGAGAGCGCTATTTT
TCTAACAAAGCATCTTAGATTACTTTTTTTCTCCTTTGTGCGCTCTATAATGCAGTCTCTTGATAACTTT
TTGCACTGTAGGTCCGTTAAGGTTAGAAGAAGGCTACTTTGGTGTCTATTTTCTCTTCCATAAAAAAAGC
CTGACTCCACTTCCCGCGTTTACTGATTACTAGCGAAGCTGCGGGTGCATTTTTTCAAGATAAAGGCATC
CCCGATTATATTCTATACCGATGTGGATTGCGCATACTTTGTGAACAGAAAGTGATAGCGTTGATGATTC
TTCATTGGTCAGAAAATTATGAACGGTTTCTTCTATTTTGTCTCTATATACTACGTATAGGAAATGTTTA
CATTTTCGTATTGTTTTCGATTCACTCTATGAATAGTTCTTACTACAATTTTTTTGTCTAAAGAGTAATA
CTAGAGATAAACATAAAAAATGTAGAGGTCGAGTTTAGATGCAAGTTCAAGGAGCGAAAGGTGGATGGGT
AGGTTATATAGGGATATAGCACAGAGATATATAGCAAAGAGATACTTTTGAGCAATGTTTGTGGAAGCGG
TATTCGCAATGGGAAGCTCC
[37 nt withheld, positions 7161-7197]
AGATTGTATAAGCAAATATTTAAATTGTAAGCGTTAATATTTTGTTAAAATTCGCGTTAAATTTTTGTTA
AATCAGCTCATTTTTTAACCAATAGGCCGAAATCGGCAAAATCCCTTATAAATCAAAAGAATAGACCGAG
ATAGGGT
[37 nt withheld, positions 7345-7381]
AAAGAACGTGGACTCCAACGTCAAAGG
[49 nt withheld, positions 7409-7457]
T
[91 nt withheld, positions 7459-7549]
G
[124 nt withheld, positions 7551-7674]
